LOCUS       Exported 11696 bp ds-DNA circular SYN 13-MAY-2021
DEFINITION  Lentiviral expression of PIK3CA E453Q.
ACCESSION   .
VERSION     .
KEYWORDS    pHAGE-PIK3CA-E453Q
SOURCE      synthetic DNA construct
  ORGANISM  synthetic DNA construct
REFERENCE   1 (bases 1 to 11696)
  AUTHORS   Ng PK, Li J, Jeong KJ, Shao S, Chen H, Tsang YH, Sengupta S, Wang Z,
            Bhavana VH, Tran R, Soewito S, Minussi DC, Moreno D, Kong K,
            Dogruluk T, Lu H, Gao J, Tokheim C, Zhou DC, Johnson AM, Zeng J, Ip
            CKM, Ju Z, Wester M, Yu S, Li Y, Vellano CP, Schultz N, Karchin R,
            Ding L, Lu Y, Cheung LWT, Chen K, Shaw KR, Meric-Bernstam F, Scott
            KL, Yi S, Sahni N, Liang H, Mills GB
  TITLE     Systematic Functional Annotation of Somatic Mutations in Cancer.
  JOURNAL   Cancer Cell. 2018 Mar 12;33(3):450-462.e10. doi:
            10.1016/j.ccell.2018.01.021.
  PUBMED    29533785
REFERENCE   2 (bases 1 to 11696)
  AUTHORS   .
  TITLE     Direct Submission
  JOURNAL   Exported May 13, 2021 from SnapGene Server 1.1.58
            http://www.snapgene.com
FEATURES             Location/Qualifiers
     source          1..11696
                     /organism="synthetic DNA construct"
                     /mol_type="other DNA"
     LTR             1..634
                     /label=3' LTR
                     /note="3' long terminal repeat (LTR) from HIV-1"
     misc_feature    681..806
                     /label=HIV-1 Psi
                     /note="packaging signal of human immunodeficiency virus
                     type 1"
     misc_feature    1303..1536
                     /label=RRE
                     /note="The Rev response element (RRE) of HIV-1 allows for
                     Rev-dependent mRNA export from the nucleus to the
                     cytoplasm."
     CDS             1721..1765
                     /codon_start=1
                     /product="antigenic peptide corresponding to amino acids
                     655 to 669 of the HIV envelope protein gp41 (Lutje Hulsik
                     et al., 2013)"
                     /label=gp41 peptide
                     /note="recognized by the 2H10 single-chain llama nanobody"
                     /translation="KNEQELLELDKWASL"
     misc_feature    2058..2175
                     /label=cPPT/CTS
                     /note="central polypurine tract and central termination
                     sequence of HIV-1"
     promoter        2223..3401
                     /label=EF-1-alpha promoter
                     /note="strong constitutive promoter for human elongation
                     factor EF-1-alpha"
     intron          2454..3392
                     /label=EF-1-alpha intron A
                     /note="intron upstream of the start codon of human
                     EF-1-alpha"
     primer_bind     3349..3369
                     /label=EF1a-F
                     /note="Human elongation factor-1a promoter, forward primer"
     protein_bind    3421..3445
                     /gene="mutant version of attB"
                     /label=attB1
                     /bound_moiety="BP Clonase(TM)"
                     /note="recombination site for the Gateway(R) BP reaction"
     protein_bind    complement(6656..6680)
                     /gene="mutant version of attB"
                     /label=attB2
                     /bound_moiety="BP Clonase(TM)"
                     /note="recombination site for the Gateway(R) BP reaction"
     promoter        6688..6706
                     /label=T3 promoter
                     /note="promoter for bacteriophage T3 RNA polymerase"
     primer_bind     complement(6731..6750)
                     /label=T7
                     /note="T7 promoter, forward primer"
     promoter        complement(6732..6750)
                     /label=T7 promoter
                     /note="promoter for bacteriophage T7 RNA polymerase"
     protein_bind    complement(6756..6776)
                     /gene="mutant version of attB"
                     /label=attB4
                     /bound_moiety="BP Clonase(TM)"
                     /note="core recombination site for the Gateway(R) BP
                     reaction"
     CDS             6830..6871
                     /codon_start=1
                     /product="epitope tag from simian virus 5"
                     /label=V5 tag
                     /translation="GKPIPNPLLGLDST"
     misc_feature    6892..7459
                     /label=IRES
                     /note="internal ribosome entry site (IRES) of the
                     encephalomyocarditis virus (EMCV)"
     misc_feature    6909..7461
                     /label=IRES
                     /note="internal ribosome entry site (IRES) of the
                     encephalomyocarditis virus (EMCV)"
     primer_bind     complement(7053..7070)
                     /label=IRES reverse
                     /note="IRES internal ribosome entry site, reverse primer.
                     Also called pCDH-rev"
     primer_bind     7280..7299
                     /label=IRES-F
                     /note="IRES internal ribosome entry site, forward primer"
     CDS             7473..8072
                     /codon_start=1
                     /gene="pac from Streptomyces alboniger"
                     /product="puromycin N-acetyltransferase"
                     /label=PuroR
                     /note="confers resistance to puromycin"
                     /translation="MTEYKPTVRLATRDDVPRAVRTLAAAFADYPATRHTVDPDRHIER
                     VTELQELFLTRVGLDIGKVWVADDGAAVAVWTTPESVEAGAVFAEIGPRMAELSGSRLA
                     AQQQMEGLLAPHRPKEPAWFLATVGVSPDHQGKGLGSAVVLPGVEAAERAGVPAFLETS
                     APRNLPFYERLGFTVTADVEVPEGPRTWCMTRKPGA"
     primer_bind     complement(7473..7492)
                     /label=Puro-R
                     /note="Puromycin resistance gene, reverse primer. Also
                     called puro-variant-R"
     primer_bind     7969..7989
                     /label=Puro-F
                     /note="Puromycin resistance gene, forward primer"
     misc_feature    8086..8674
                     /label=WPRE
                     /note="woodchuck hepatitis virus posttranscriptional
                     regulatory element"
     primer_bind     complement(8139..8159)
                     /label=WPRE-R
                     /note="WPRE, reverse primer"
     CDS             complement(8557..8568)
                     /codon_start=1
                     /product="Factor Xa recognition and cleavage site"
                     /label=Factor Xa site
                     /translation="IEGR"
     LTR             8749..8982
                     /label=3' LTR (Delta-U3)
                     /note="self-inactivating 3' long terminal repeat (LTR) from
                     HIV-1"
     primer_bind     complement(9101..9119)
                     /label=pBRforEco
                     /note="pBR322 vectors, upsteam of EcoRI site, forward
                     primer"
     promoter        9187..9291
                     /gene="bla"
                     /label=AmpR promoter
     CDS             9292..10152
                     /codon_start=1
                     /gene="bla"
                     /product="beta-lactamase"
                     /label=AmpR
                     /note="confers resistance to ampicillin, carbenicillin, and
                     related antibiotics"
                     /translation="MSIQHFRVALIPFFAAFCLPVFAHPETLVKVKDAEDQLGARVGYI
                     ELDLNSGKILESFRPEERFPMMSTFKVLLCGAVLSRVDAGQEQLGRRIHYSQNDLVEYS
                     PVTEKHLTDGMTVRELCSAAITMSDNTAANLLLTTIGGPKELTAFLHNMGDHVTRLDRW
                     EPELNEAIPNDERDTTMPVAMATTLRKLLTGELLTLASRQQLIDWMEADKVAGPLLRSA
                     LPAGWFIADKSGAGERGSRGIIAALGPDGKPSRIVVIYTTGSQATMDERNRQIAEIGAS
                     LIKHW"
     primer_bind     complement(9510..9529)
                     /label=Amp-R
                     /note="Ampicillin resistance gene, reverse primer"
     rep_origin      10323..10911
                     /direction=RIGHT
                     /label=ori
                     /note="high-copy-number ColE1/pMB1/pBR322/pUC origin of
                     replication"
     primer_bind     10812..10831
                     /label=pBR322ori-F
                     /note="pBR322 origin, forward primer"
     primer_bind     11065..11082
                     /label=L4440
                     /note="L4440 vector, forward primer"
     primer_bind     11174..11193
                     /label=SV40pro-F
                     /note="SV40 promoter/origin, forward primer"
     protein_bind    11322..11343
                     /label=CAP binding site
                     /bound_moiety="E. coli catabolite activator protein"
                     /note="CAP binding activates transcription in the presence
                     of cAMP."
     promoter        11358..11388
                     /label=lac promoter
                     /note="promoter for the E. coli lac operon"
     protein_bind    11396..11412
                     /label=lac operator
                     /bound_moiety="lac repressor encoded by lacI"
                     /note="The lac repressor binds to the lac operator to
                     inhibit transcription in E. coli. This inhibition can be
                     relieved by adding lactose or
                     isopropyl-beta-D-thiogalactopyranoside (IPTG)."
     primer_bind     11401..11423
                     /label=M13/pUC Reverse
                     /note="In lacZ gene"
     primer_bind     11420..11436
                     /label=M13 rev
                     /note="common sequencing primer, one of multiple similar
                     variants"
     primer_bind     11420..11436
                     /label=M13 Reverse
                     /note="In lacZ gene. Also called M13-rev"
     primer_bind     11486..11505
                     /label=EBV-rev
                     /note="SV40 polyA terminator, reverse primer"
ORIGIN
        1 tggaagggct aattcactcc caaagaagac aagatatcct tgatctgtgg atctaccaca
       61 cacaaggcta cttccctgat tagcagaact acacaccagg gccaggggtc agatatccac
      121 tgacctttgg atggtgctac aagctagtac cagttgagcc agataaggta gaagaggcca
      181 ataaaggaga gaacaccagc ttgttacacc ctgtgagcct gcatgggatg gatgacccgg
      241 agagagaagt gttagagtgg aggtttgaca gccgcctagc atttcatcac gtggcccgag
      301 agctgcatcc ggagtacttc aagaactgct gatatcgagc ttgctacaag ggactttccg
      361 ctggggactt tccagggagg cgtggcctgg gcgggactgg ggagtggcga gccctcagat
      421 cctgcatata agcagctgct ttttgcctgt actgggtctc tctggttaga ccagatctga
      481 gcctgggagc tctctggcta actagggaac ccactgctta agcctcaata aagcttgcct
      541 tgagtgcttc aagtagtgtg tgcccgtctg ttgtgtgact ctggtaacta gagatccctc
      601 agaccctttt agtcagtgtg gaaaatctct agcagtggcg cccgaacagg gacttgaaag
      661 cgaaagggaa accagaggag ctctctcgac gcaggactcg gcttgctgaa gcgcgcacgg
      721 caagaggcga ggggcggcga ctggtgagta cgccaaaaat tttgactagc ggaggctaga
      781 aggagagaga tgggtgcgag agcgtcagta ttaagcgggg gagaattaga tcgcgatggg
      841 aaaaaattcg gttaaggcca gggggaaaga aaaaatataa attaaaacat atagtatggg
      901 caagcaggga gctagaacga ttcgcagtta atcctggcct gttagaaaca tcagaaggct
      961 gtagacaaat actgggacag ctacaaccat cccttcagac aggatcagaa gaacttagat
     1021 cattatataa tacagtagca accctctatt gtgtgcatca aaggatagag ataaaagaca
     1081 ccaaggaagc tttagacaag atagaggaag agcaaaacaa aagtaagacc accgcacagc
     1141 aagcggccgg ccgctgatct tcagacctgg aggaggagat atgagggaca attggagaag
     1201 tgaattatat aaatataaag tagtaaaaat tgaaccatta ggagtagcac ccaccaaggc
     1261 aaagagaaga gtggtgcaga gagaaaaaag agcagtggga ataggagctt tgttccttgg
     1321 gttcttggga gcagcaggaa gcactatggg cgcagcgtca atgacgctga cggtacaggc
     1381 cagacaatta ttgtctggta tagtgcagca gcagaacaat ttgctgaggg ctattgaggc
     1441 gcaacagcat ctgttgcaac tcacagtctg gggcatcaag cagctccagg caagaatcct
     1501 ggctgtggaa agatacctaa aggatcaaca gctcctgggg atttggggtt gctctggaaa
     1561 actcatttgc accactgctg tgccttggaa tgctagttgg agtaataaat ctctggaaca
     1621 gatttggaat cacacgacct ggatggagtg ggacagagaa attaacaatt acacaagctt
     1681 aatacactcc ttaattgaag aatcgcaaaa ccagcaagaa aagaatgaac aagaattatt
     1741 ggaattagat aaatgggcaa gtttgtggaa ttggtttaac ataacaaatt ggctgtggta
     1801 tataaaatta ttcataatga tagtaggagg cttggtaggt ttaagaatag tttttgctgt
     1861 actttctata gtgaatagag ttaggcaggg atattcacca ttatcgtttc agacccacct
     1921 cccaaccccg aggggacccg acaggcccga aggaatagaa gaagaaggtg gagagagaga
     1981 cagagacaga tccattcgat tagtgaacgg atctcgacgg tatcgccgaa ttcacaaatg
     2041 gcagtattca tccacaattt taaaagaaaa ggggggattg gggggtacag tgcaggggaa
     2101 agaatagtag acataatagc aacagacata caaactaaag aattacaaaa acaaattaca
     2161 aaaattcaaa attttcgggt ttattacagg gacagcagag atccagtttg gactagtcgt
     2221 gaggctccgg tgcccgtcag tgggcagagc gcacatcgcc cacagtcccc gagaagttgg
     2281 ggggaggggt cggcaattga accggtgcct agagaaggtg gcgcggggta aactgggaaa
     2341 gtgatgtcgt gtactggctc cgcctttttc ccgagggtgg gggagaaccg tatataagtg
     2401 cagtagtcgc cgtgaacgtt ctttttcgca acgggtttgc cgccagaaca caggtaagtg
     2461 ccgtgtgtgg ttcccgcggg cctggcctct ttacgggtta tggcccttgc gtgccttgaa
     2521 ttacttccac ctggctgcag tacgtgattc ttgatcccga gcttcgggtt ggaagtgggt
     2581 gggagagttc gaggccttgc gcttaaggag ccccttcgcc tcgtgcttga gttgaggcct
     2641 ggcctgggcg ctggggccgc cgcgtgcgaa tctggtggca ccttcgcgcc tgtctcgctg
     2701 ctttcgataa gtctctagcc atttaaaatt tttgatgacc tgctgcgacg ctttttttct
     2761 ggcaagatag tcttgtaaat gcgggccaag atctgcacac tggtatttcg gtttttgggg
     2821 ccgcgggcgg cgacggggcc cgtgcgtccc agcgcacatg ttcggcgagg cggggcctgc
     2881 gagcgcggcc accgagaatc ggacgggggt agtctcaagc tggccggcct gctctggtgc
     2941 ctggcctcgc gccgccgtgt atcgccccgc cctgggcggc aaggctggcc cggtcggcac
     3001 cagttgcgtg agcggaaaga tggccgcttc ccggccctgc tgcagggagc tcaaaatgga
     3061 ggacgcggcg ctcgggagag cgggcgggtg agtcacccac acaaaggaaa agggcctttc
     3121 cgtcctcagc cgtcgcttca tgtgactcca cggagtaccg ggcgccgtcc aggcacctcg
     3181 attagttctc gagcttttgg agtacgtcgt ctttaggttg gggggagggg ttttatgcga
     3241 tggagtttcc ccacactgag tgggtggaga ctgaagttag gccagcttgg cacttgatgt
     3301 aattctcctt ggaatttgcc ctttttgagt ttggatcttg gttcattctc aagcctcaga
     3361 cagtggttca aagttttttt cttccatttc aggtgtcgtg aagcggccct gcagatatca
     3421 acaagtttgt acaaaaaagc aggcaccatg cctccaagac catcatcagg tgaactgtgg
     3481 ggcatccact tgatgccccc aagaatccta gtagaatgtt tactaccaaa tggaatgata
     3541 gtgactttag aatgcctccg tgaggctaca ttaataacca taaagcatga actatttaaa
     3601 gaagcaagaa aataccccct ccatcaactt cttcaagatg aatcttctta cattttcgta
     3661 agtgttactc aagaagcaga aagggaagaa ttttttgatg aaacaagacg actttgtgac
     3721 cttcggcttt ttcaaccctt tttaaaagta attgaaccag taggcaaccg tgaagaaaag
     3781 atcctcaatc gagaaattgg ttttgctatc ggcatgccag tgtgtgaatt tgatatggtt
     3841 aaagatccag aagtacagga cttccgaaga aatattctga acgtttgtaa agaagctgtg
     3901 gatcttaggg acctcaattc acctcatagt agagcaatgt atgtctatcc tccaaatgta
     3961 gaatcttcac cagaattgcc aaagcacata tataataaat tagataaagg gcaaataata
     4021 gtggtgatct gggtaatagt ttctccaaat aatgacaagc agaagtatac tctgaaaatc
     4081 aaccatgact gtgtaccaga acaagtaatt gctgaagcaa tcaggaaaaa aactcgaagt
     4141 atgttgctat cctctgaaca actaaaactc tgtgttttag aatatcaggg caagtatatt
     4201 ttaaaagtgt gtggatgtga tgaatacttc ctagaaaaat atcctctgag tcagtataag
     4261 tatataagaa gctgtataat gcttgggagg atgcccaatt tgatgttgat ggctaaagaa
     4321 agcctttatt ctcaactgcc aatggactgt tttacaatgc catcttattc cagacgcatt
     4381 tccacagcta caccatatat gaatggagaa acatctacaa aatccctttg ggttataaat
     4441 agtgcactca gaataaaaat tctttgtgca acctacgtga atgtaaatat tcgagacatt
     4501 gataagatct atgttcgaac aggtatctac catggaggag aacccttatg tgacaatgtg
     4561 aacactcaaa gagtaccttg ttccaatccc aggtggaatg aatggctgaa ttatgatata
     4621 tacattcctg atcttcctcg tgctgctcga ctttgccttt ccatttgctc tgttaaaggc
     4681 cgaaagggtg ctaaagagga acactgtcca ttggcatggg gaaatataaa cttgtttgat
     4741 tacacagaca ctctagtatc tggaaaaatg gctttgaatc tttggccagt acctcatgga
     4801 ttacaagatt tgctgaaccc tattggtgtt actggatcaa atccaaataa agaaactcca
     4861 tgcttagagt tggagtttga ctggttcagc agtgtggtaa agttcccaga tatgtcagtg
     4921 attgaagagc atgccaattg gtctgtatcc cgagaagcag gatttagcta ttcccacgca
     4981 ggactgagta acagactagc tagagacaat gaattaaggg aaaatgacaa agaacagctc
     5041 aaagcaattt ctacacgaga tcctctctct gaaatcactg agcaggagaa agattttcta
     5101 tggagtcaca gacactattg tgtaactatc cccgaaattc tacccaaatt gcttctgtct
     5161 gttaaatgga attctagaga tgaagtagcc cagatgtatt gcttggtaaa agattggcct
     5221 ccaatcaaac ctgaacaggc tatggaactt ctggactgta attacccaga tcctatggtt
     5281 cgaggttttg ctgttcggtg cttggaaaaa tatttaacag atgacaaact ttctcagtat
     5341 ttaattcagc tagtacaggt cctaaaatat gaacaatatt tggataactt gcttgtgaga
     5401 tttttactga agaaagcatt gactaatcaa aggattgggc actttttctt ttggcattta
     5461 aaatctgaga tgcacaataa aacagttagc cagaggtttg gcctgctttt ggagtcctat
     5521 tgtcgtgcat gtgggatgta tttgaagcac ctgaataggc aagtcgaggc aatggaaaag
     5581 ctcattaact taactgacat tctcaaacag gagaagaagg atgaaacaca aaaggtacag
     5641 atgaagtttt tagttgagca aatgaggcga ccagatttca tggatgctct acagggcttt
     5701 ctgtctcctc taaaccctgc tcatcaacta ggaaacctca ggcttgaaga gtgtcgaatt
     5761 atgtcctctg caaaaaggcc actgtggttg aattgggaga acccagacat catgtcagag
     5821 ttactgtttc agaacaatga gatcatcttt aaaaatgggg atgatttacg gcaagatatg
     5881 ctaacacttc aaattattcg tattatggaa aatatctggc aaaatcaagg tcttgatctt
     5941 cgaatgttac cttatggttg tctgtcaatc ggtgactgtg tgggacttat tgaggtggtg
     6001 cgaaattctc acactattat gcaaattcag tgcaaaggcg gcttgaaagg tgcactgcag
     6061 ttcaacagcc acacactaca tcagtggctc aaagacaaga acaaaggaga aatatatgat
     6121 gcagccattg acctgtttac acgttcatgt gctggatact gtgtagctac cttcattttg
     6181 ggaattggag atcgtcacaa tagtaacatc atggtgaaag acgatggaca actgtttcat
     6241 atagattttg gacacttttt ggatcacaag aagaaaaaat ttggttataa acgagaacgt
     6301 gtgccatttg ttttgacaca ggatttctta atagtgatta gtaaaggagc ccaagaatgc
     6361 acaaagacaa gagaatttga gaggtttcag gagatgtgtt acaaggctta tctagctatt
     6421 cgacagcatg ccaatctctt cataaatctt ttctcaatga tgcttggctc tggaatgcca
     6481 gaactacaat cttttgatga cattgcatac attcgaaaga ccctagcctt agataaaact
     6541 gagcaagagg ctttggagta tttcatgaaa caaatgaatg atgcacatca tggtggctgg
     6601 acaacaaaaa tggattggat cttccacaca attaaacagc atgcattgaa ctagaaccca
     6661 gctttcttgt acaaagtggt gatatccaat taaccctcac taaagggata agaaagtgaa
     6721 atgtaaattg ccctatagtg agtcgtatta ccacccaact tttctataca aagtggttga
     6781 tatccagcac agtggcggcc gctcgagtct agagggcccg cggttcgaag gtaagcctat
     6841 ccctaaccct ctcctcggtc tcgattctac gcgtaccggt tagtaatgag atccctnccc
     6901 cccccctaac gttactggcc gaagccgctt ggaataaggc cggtgtgcgt ttgtctatat
     6961 gttattttcc accatattgc cgtcttttgg caatgtgagg gcccggaaac ctggccctgt
     7021 cttcttgacg agcattccta ggggtctttc ccctctcgcc aaaggaatgc aaggtctgtt
     7081 gaatgtcgtg aaggaagcag ttcctctgga agcttcttga agacaaacaa cgtctgtagc
     7141 gaccctttgc aggcagcgga accccccacc tggcgacagg tgcctctgcg gccaaaagcc
     7201 acgtgtataa gatacacctg caaaggcggc acaaccccag tgccacgttg tgagttggat
     7261 agttgtggaa agagtcaaat ggctctcctc aagcgtattc aacaaggggc tgaaggatgc
     7321 ccagaaggta ccccattgta tgggatctga tctggggcct cggtgcacat gctttacatg
     7381 tgtttagtcg aggttaaaaa aacgtctagg ccccccgaac cacggggacg tggttttcct
     7441 ttgaaaaaca cgatgataat atggccacac atatgaccga gtacaagccc acggtgcgcc
     7501 tcgccacccg cgacgacgtc cccagggccg tacgcaccct cgccgccgcg ttcgccgact
     7561 accccgccac gcgccacacc gtcgatccgg accgccacat cgagcgggtc accgagctgc
     7621 aagaactctt cctcacgcgc gtcgggctcg acatcggcaa ggtgtgggtc gcggacgacg
     7681 gcgccgcggt ggcggtctgg accacgccgg agagcgtcga agcgggggcg gtgttcgccg
     7741 agatcggccc gcgcatggcc gagttgagcg gttcccggct ggccgcgcag caacagatgg
     7801 aaggcctcct ggcgccgcac cggcccaagg agcccgcgtg gttcctggcc accgtcggcg
     7861 tctcgcccga ccaccagggc aagggtctgg gcagcgccgt cgtgctcccc ggagtggagg
     7921 cggccgagcg cgccggggtg cccgccttcc tggagacctc cgcgccccgc aacctcccct
     7981 tctacgagcg gctcggcttc accgtcaccg ccgacgtcga ggtgcccgaa ggaccgcgca
     8041 cctggtgcat gacccgcaag cccggtgcct aaatcgatag atcctaatca acctctggat
     8101 tacaaaattt gtgaaagatt gactggtatt cttaactatg ttgctccttt tacgctatgt
     8161 ggatacgctg ctttaatgcc tttgtatcat gctattgctt cccgtatggc tttcattttc
     8221 tcctccttgt ataaatcctg gttgctgtct ctttatgagg agttgtggcc cgttgtcagg
     8281 caacgtggcg tggtgtgcac tgtgtttgct gacgcaaccc ccactggttg gggcattgcc
     8341 accacctgtc agctcctttc cgggactttc gctttccccc tccctattgc cacggcggaa
     8401 ctcatcgccg cctgccttgc ccgctgctgg acaggggctc ggctgttggg cactgacaat
     8461 tccgtggtgt tgtcggggaa atcatcgtcc tttccttggc tgctcgcctg tgttgccacc
     8521 tggattctgc gcgggacgtc cttctgctac gtcccttcgg ccctcaatcc agcggacctt
     8581 ccttcccgcg gcctgctgcc ggctctgcgg cctcttccgc gtcttcgcct tcgccctcag
     8641 acgagtcgga tctccctttg ggccgcctcc ccgcctgaga tcctttaaga ccaatgactt
     8701 acaaggcagc tgtagatctt agccactttt taaaagaaaa ggggggactg gaagggctaa
     8761 ttcactccca acgaagacaa gatctgcttt ttgcttgtac tgggtctctc tggttagacc
     8821 agatctgagc ctgggagctc tctggctaac tagggaaccc actgcttaag cctcaataaa
     8881 gcttgccttg agtgcttcaa gtagtgtgtg cccgtctgtt gtgtgactct ggtaactaga
     8941 gatccctcag acccttttag tcagtgtgga aaatctctag cagtagtagt tcatgtcatc
     9001 ttattattca gtatttataa cttgcaaaga aatgaatatc agagagtgag aggcccgggt
     9061 taattaagga aagggctaga tcattcttga agacgaaagg gcctcgtgat acgcctattt
     9121 ttataggtta atgtcatgat aataatggtt tcttagacgt caggtggcac ttttcgggga
     9181 aatgtgcgcg gaacccctat ttgtttattt ttctaaatac attcaaatat gtatccgctc
     9241 atgagacaat aaccctgata aatgcttcaa taatattgaa aaaggaagag tatgagtatt
     9301 caacatttcc gtgtcgccct tattcccttt tttgcggcat tttgccttcc tgtttttgct
     9361 cacccagaaa cgctggtgaa agtaaaagat gctgaagatc agttgggtgc acgagtgggt
     9421 tacatcgaac tggatctcaa cagcggtaag atccttgaga gttttcgccc cgaagaacgt
     9481 tttccaatga tgagcacttt taaagttctg ctatgtggcg cggtattatc ccgtgttgac
     9541 gccgggcaag agcaactcgg tcgccgcata cactattctc agaatgactt ggttgagtac
     9601 tcaccagtca cagaaaagca tcttacggat ggcatgacag taagagaatt atgcagtgct
     9661 gccataacca tgagtgataa cactgcggcc aacttacttc tgacaacgat cggaggaccg
     9721 aaggagctaa ccgctttttt gcacaacatg ggggatcatg taactcgcct tgatcgttgg
     9781 gaaccggagc tgaatgaagc cataccaaac gacgagcgtg acaccacgat gcctgtagca
     9841 atggcaacaa cgttgcgcaa actattaact ggcgaactac ttactctagc ttcccggcaa
     9901 caattaatag actggatgga ggcggataaa gttgcaggac cacttctgcg ctcggccctt
     9961 ccggctggct ggtttattgc tgataaatct ggagccggtg agcgtgggtc tcgcggtatc
    10021 attgcagcac tggggccaga tggtaagccc tcccgtatcg tagttatcta cacgacgggg
    10081 agtcaggcaa ctatggatga acgaaataga cagatcgctg agataggtgc ctcactgatt
    10141 aagcattggt aactgtcaga ccaagtttac tcatatatac tttagattga tttaaaactt
    10201 catttttaat ttaaaaggat ctaggtgaag atcctttttg ataatctcat gaccaaaatc
    10261 ccttaacgtg agttttcgtt ccactgagcg tcagaccccg tagaaaagat caaaggatct
    10321 tcttgagatc ctttttttct gcgcgtaatc tgctgcttgc aaacaaaaaa accaccgcta
    10381 ccagcggtgg tttgtttgcc ggatcaagag ctaccaactc tttttccgaa ggtaactggc
    10441 ttcagcagag cgcagatacc aaatactgtt cttctagtgt agccgtagtt aggccaccac
    10501 ttcaagaact ctgtagcacc gcctacatac ctcgctctgc taatcctgtt accagtggct
    10561 gctgccagtg gcgataagtc gtgtcttacc gggttggact caagacgata gttaccggat
    10621 aaggcgcagc ggtcgggctg aacggggggt tcgtgcacac agcccagctt ggagcgaacg
    10681 acctacaccg aactgagata cctacagcgt gagctatgag aaagcgccac gcttcccgaa
    10741 gggagaaagg cggacaggta tccggtaagc ggcagggtcg gaacaggaga gcgcacgagg
    10801 gagcttccag ggggaaacgc ctggtatctt tatagtcctg tcgggtttcg ccacctctga
    10861 cttgagcgtc gatttttgtg atgctcgtca ggggggcgga gcctatggaa aaacgccagc
    10921 aacgcggcct ttttacggtt cctggccttt tgctggcctt ttgctcacat gttctttcct
    10981 gcgttatccc ctgattctgt ggataaccgt attaccgcct ttgagtgagc tgataccgct
    11041 cgccgcagcc gaacgaccga gcgcagcgag tcagtgagcg aggaagcgga agagcgccca
    11101 atacgcaaac cgcctctccc cgcgcgttgg ccgattcatt aatgcagcaa gctcatggct
    11161 gactaatttt ttttatttat gcagaggccg aggccgcctc ggcctctgag ctattccaga
    11221 agtagtgagg aggctttttt ggaggcctag gcttttgcaa aaagctcccc gtggcacgac
    11281 aggtttcccg actggaaagc gggcagtgag cgcaacgcaa ttaatgtgag ttagctcact
    11341 cattaggcac cccaggcttt acactttatg cttccggctc gtatgttgtg tggaattgtg
    11401 agcggataac aatttcacac aggaaacagc tatgacatga ttacgaattt cacaaataaa
    11461 gcattttttt cactgcattc tagttgtggt ttgtccaaac tcatcaatgt atcttatcat
    11521 gtctggatca actggataac tcaagctaac caaaatcatc ccaaacttcc caccccatac
    11581 cctattacca ctgccaatta cctgtggttt catttactct aaacctgtga ttcctctgaa
    11641 ttattttcat tttaaagaaa ttgtatttgt taaatatgta ctacaaactt agtagt
//
