[The description below was written by a language model from this plasmid's Addgene catalogue record and the feature table of its GenBank file.]
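Description:
pHAGE-PIK3CA-E453Q is an 11.7 kb HIV-1-based lentiviral expression plasmid built on the pHAGE backbone, carrying human PIK3CA (the p110-alpha catalytic subunit of PI3K) with the E453Q substitution. It is propagated in E. coli through a high-copy ColE1/pUC-type origin and selected with ampicillin via the bla gene. The viral portion contains a full-length LTR at the upstream end (labelled as a 3' LTR in the annotation, though it occupies the 5' position), the Psi packaging signal, the Rev response element for Rev-dependent export of the genomic RNA, the cPPT/CTS element that aids nuclear import, and a U3-deleted downstream LTR that makes the integrated provirus self-inactivating.

The expression cassette is driven by the human EF-1-alpha promoter with its first intron, a strong constitutive promoter in mammalian cells. The PIK3CA open reading frame is not annotated as a feature, but it corresponds to the roughly 3.2 kb interval between the attB1 and attB2 sites left by Gateway recombination. Downstream lie short T3 and T7 promoter sequences, an attB4 core site and a V5 epitope tag; the record does not state whether the V5 tag is fused in frame to the insert. An EMCV IRES then links puromycin N-acetyltransferase to the same transcript, so that transduced cells can be selected with puromycin, and a WPRE enhances transcript stability and expression. The construct is intended for lentiviral delivery and stable expression of this PIK3CA variant, and it derives from a study on systematic functional annotation of somatic cancer mutations.
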