Addgene plasmid #116475: pHAGE-PIK3CA-E453Q
Purpose: Lentiviral expression of PIK3CA E453Q
Depositing lab: Gordon Mills & Kenneth Scott. Depositing organization: Baylor College of Medicine. Publication: Systematic Functional Annotation of Somatic Mutations in Cancer. Ng PK, Li J, Jeong KJ, Shao S, Chen H, Tsang YH, Sengupta S, Wang Z, Bhavana VH, Tran R, Soewito S, Minussi DC, Moreno D, Kong K, Dogruluk T, Lu H, Gao J, Tokheim C, Zhou DC, Johnson AM, Zeng J, Ip CKM, Ju Z, Wester M, Yu S, Li Y, Vellano CP, Schultz N, Karchin R, Ding L, Lu Y, Cheung LWT, Chen K, Shaw KR, Meric-Bernstam F, Scott KL, Yi S, Sahni N, Liang H, Mills GB. Cancer Cell. 2018 Mar 12;33(3):450-462.e10. doi: 10.1016/j.ccell.2018.01.021. PubMed 29533785.
Backbone
  Vector backbone: pHAGE
  Vector type: Lentiviral
Growth in bacteria
  Bacterial resistance: Ampicillin, 100 μg/mL
  Growth temperature: 37°C
  Growth strain: Stbl3
  Copy number: High Copy
Gene/Insert
  Gene/Insert name: PIK3CA
  Species: H. sapiens (human)
  Mutation: E453Q
  Entrez Gene: PIK3CA (a.k.a. CCM4, CLAPO, CLOVE, CWS5, HMH, MCAP, MCM, MCMTC, PI3K, PI3K-alpha, p110-alpha)
  Cloning method: Gateway Cloning
Terms and licenses: Academic/Nonprofit Terms; Industry Terms: Not Available to Industry
How to cite: pHAGE-PIK3CA-E453Q was a gift from Gordon Mills & Kenneth Scott (Addgene plasmid # 116475 ; http://n2t.net/addgene:116475 ; RRID:Addgene_116475)
