>Addgene plasmid #116475 | pHAGE-PIK3CA-E453Q | depositor partial sequence | sequence record 219349 | insert
ATGCCTCCACGACCATCATCAGGTGAACTGTGGGGCATCCACTTGATGCCCCCAAGAATCCTAGTAGAAT
GTTTACTACCAAATGGAATGATAGTGACTTTAGAATGCCTCCGTGAGGCTACATTAATAACCATAAAGCA
TGAACTATTTAAAGAAGCAAGAAAATACCCCCTCCATCAACTTCTTCAAGATGAATCTTCTTACATTTTC
GTAAGTGTTACTCAAGAAGCAGAAAGGGAAGAATTTTTTGATGAAACAAGACGACTTTGTGACCTTCGGC
TTTTTCAACCCTTTTTAAAAGTAATTGAACCAGTAGGCAACCGTGAAGAAAAGATCCTCAATCGAGAAAT
TGGTTTTGCTATCGGCATGCCAGTGTGTGAATTTGATATGGTTAAAGATCCAGAAGTACAGGACTTCCGA
AGAAATATTCTGAACGTTTGTAAAGAAGCTGTGGATCTTAGGGACCTCAATTCACCTCATAGTAGAGCAA
TGTATGTCTATCCTCCAAATGTAGAATCTTCACCAGAATTGCCAAAGCACATATATAATAAATTAGATAA
AGGGCAAATAATAGTGGTGATCTGGGTAATAGTTTCTCCAAATAATGACAAGCAGAAGTATACTCTGAAA
ATCAACCATGACTGTGTACCAGAACAAGTAATTGCTGAAGCAATCAGGAAAAAAACTCGAAGTATGTTGC
TATCCTCTGAACAACTAAAACTCTGTGTTTTAGAATATCAGGGCAAGTATATTTTAAAAGTGTGTGGATG
TGATGAATACTTCCTAGAAAAATATCCTCTGAGTCAGTATAAGTATATAAGAAGCTGTATAATGCTTGGG
AGGATGCCCAATTTGATGTTGATGGCTAAAGAAAGCCTTTATTCTCAACTGCCAATGGACTGTTTTACAA
TGCCATCTTATTCCAGACGCATTTCCACAGCTACACCATATATGAATGGAGAAACATCTACAAAATCCCT
TTGGGTTATAAATAGTGCACTCAGAATAAAAATTCTTTGTGCAACCTACGTGAATGTAAATATTCGAGAC
ATTGATAAGATCTATGTTCGAACAGGTATCTACCATGGAGGAGAACCCTTATGTGACAATGTGAACACTC
AAAGAGTACCTTGTTCCAATCCCAGGTGGAATGAATGGCTGAATTATGATATATACATTCCTGATCTTCC
TCGTGCTGCTCGACTTTGCCTTTCCATTTGCTCTGTTAAAGGCCGAAAGGGTGCTAAAGAGGAACACTGT
CCATTGGCATGGGGAAATATAAACTTGTTTGATTACACAGACACTCTAGTATCTGGAAAAATGGCTTTGA
ATCTTTGGCCAGTACCTCATGGATTACAAGATTTGCTGAACCCTATTGGTGTTACTGGATCAAATCCAAA
TAAAGAAACTCCATGCTTAGAGTTGGAGTTTGACTGGTTCAGCAGTGTGGTAAAGTTCCCAGATATGTCA
GTGATTGAAGAGCATGCCAATTGGTCTGTATCCCGAGAAGCAGGATTTAGCTATTCCCACGCAGGACTGA
GTAACAGACTAGCTAGAGACAATGAATTAAGGGAAAATGACAAAGAACAGCTCAAAGCAATTTCTACACG
AGATCCTCTCTCTGAAATCACTGAGCAGGAGAAAGATTTTCTATGGAGTCACAGACACTATTGTGTAACT
ATCCCCGAAATTCTACCCAAATTGCTTCTGTCTGTTAAATGGAATTCTAGAGATGAAGTAGCCCAGATGT
ATTGCTTGGTAAAAGATTGGCCTCCAATCAAACCTGAACAGGCTATGGAACTTCTGGACTGTAATTACCC
AGATCCTATGGTTCGAGGTTTTGCTGTTCGGTGCTTGGAAAAATATTTAACAGATGACAAACTTTCTCAG
TATTTAATTCAGCTAGTACAGGTCCTAAAATATGAACAATATTTGGATAACTTGCTTGTGAGATTTTTAC
TGAAGAAAGCATTGACTAATCAAAGGATTGGGCACTTTTTCTTTTGGCATTTAAAATCTGAGATGCACAA
TAAAACAGTTAGCCAGAGGTTTGGCCTGCTTTTGGAGTCCTATTGTCGTGCATGTGGGATGTATTTGAAG
CACCTGAATAGGCAAGTCGAGGCAATGGAAAAGCTCATTAACTTAACTGACATTCTCAAACAGGAGAAGA
AGGATGAAACACAAAAGGTACAGATGAAGTTTTTAGTTGAGCAAATGAGGCGACCAGATTTCATGGATGC
TCTACAGGGCTTTCTGTCTCCTCTAAACCCTGCTCATCAACTAGGAAACCTCAGGCTTGAAGAGTGTCGA
ATTATGTCCTCTGCAAAAAGGCCACTGTGGTTGAATTGGGAGAACCCAGACATCATGTCAGAGTTACTGT
TTCAGAACAATGAGATCATCTTTAAAAATGGGGATGATTTACGGCAAGATATGCTAACACTTCAAATTAT
TCGTATTATGGAAAATATCTGGCAAAATCAAGGTCTTGATCTTCGAATGTTACCTTATGGTTGTCTGTCA
ATCGGTGACTGTGTGGGACTTATTGAGGTGGTGCGAAATTCTCACACTATTATGCAAATTCAGTGCAAAG
GCGGCTTGAAAGGTGCACTGCAGTTCAACAGCCACACACTACATCAGTGGCTCAAAGACAAGAACAAAGG
AGAAATATATGATGCAGCCATTGACCTGTTTACACGTTCATGTGCTGGATACTGTGTAGCTACCTTCATT
TTGGGAATTGGAGATCGTCACAATAGTAACATCATGGTGAAAGACGATGGACAACTGTTTCATATAGATT
TTGGACACTTTTTGGATCACAAGAAGAAAAAATTTGGTTATAAACGAGAACGTGTGCCATTTGTTTTGAC
ACAGGATTTCTTAATAGTGATTAGTAAAGGAGCCCAAGAATGCACAAAGACAAGAGAATTTGAGAGGTTT
CAGGAGATGTGTTACAAGGCTTATCTAGCTATTCGACAGCATGCCAATCTCTTCATAAATCTTTTCTCAA
TGATGCTTGGCTCTGGAATGCCAGAACTACAATCTTTTGATGACATTGCATACATTCGAAAGACCCTAGC
CTTAGATAAAACTGAGCAAGAGGCTTTGGAGTATTTCATGAAACAAATGAATGATGCACATCATGGTGGC
TGGACAACAAAAATGGATTGGATCTTCCACACAATTAAACAGCATGCATTGAACTGA
